>Addgene plasmid #81266 | pDONR223_HRAS_p.G12C | addgene full sequence | sequence record 168352 | Addgene NGS Result
GGCAGTTCCCTACTCTCGCGTTAACGCTAGCATGGATGTTTTCCCAGTCACGACGTTGTAAAACGACGGC
CAGTCTTAAGCTCGGGCCCCAAATAATGATTTTATTTTGACTGATAGTGACCTGTTCGTTGCAACAAATT
GATGAGCAATGCTTTTTTATAATGCCAACTTTGTACAAAAAAGTTGGCATGACGGAATATAAGCTGGTGG
TGGTGGGCGCCTGCGGTGTGGGCAAGAGTGCGCTGACCATCCAGCTGATCCAGAACCATTTTGTGGACGA
ATACGACCCCACTATAGAGGATTCCTACCGGAAGCAGGTGGTCATTGATGGGGAGACGTGCCTGTTGGAC
ATCCTGGATACCGCCGGCCAGGAGGAGTACAGCGCCATGCGGGACCAGTACATGCGCACCGGGGAGGGCT
TCCTGTGTGTGTTTGCCATCAACAACACCAAGTCTTTTGAGGACATCCACCAGTACAGGGAGCAGATCAA
ACGGGTGAAGGACTCGGATGACGTGCCCATGGTGCTGGTGGGGAACAAGTGTGACCTGGCTGCACGCACT
GTGGAATCTCGGCAGGCTCAGGACCTCGCCCGAAGCTACGGCATCCCCTACATCGAGACCTCGGCCAAGA
CCCGGCAGGGCAGCCGCTCTGGCTCTAGCTCCAGCTCCGGGACCCTCTGGGACCCCCCGGGACCCATGTG
ATTGCCAACTTTCTTGTACAAAGTTGGCATTATAAGAAAGCATTGCTTATCAATTTGTTGCAACGAACAG
GTCACTATCAGTCAAAATAAAATCATTATTTGCCATCCAGCTGATATCCCCTATAGTGAGTCGTATTACA
TGGTCATAGCTGTTTCCTGGCAGCTCTGGCCCGTGTCTCAAAATCTCTGATGTTACATTGCACAAGATAA
AAATATATCATCATGCCTCCTCTAGACCAGCCAGGACAGAAATGCCTCGACTTCGCTGCTACCCAAGGTT
GCCGGGTGACGCACACCGTGGAAACGGATGAAGGCACGAACCCAGTGGACATAAGCCTGTTCGGTTCGTA
AGCTGTAATGCAAGTAGCGTATGCGCTCACGCAACTGGTCCAGAACCTTGACCGAACGCAGCGGTGGTAA
CGGCGCAGTGGCGGTTTTCATGGCTTGTTATGACTGTTTTTTTGGGGTACAGTCTATGCCTCGGGCATCC
AAGCAGCAAGCGCGTTACGCCGTGGGTCGATGTTTGATGTTATGGAGCAGCAACGATGTTACGCAGCAGG
GCAGTCGCCCTAAAACAAAGTTAAACATTATGAGGGAAGCGGTGATCGCCGAAGTATCGACTCAACTATC
AGAGGTAGTTGGCGTCATCGAGCGCCATCTCGAACCGACGTTGCTGGCCGTACATTTGTACGGCTCCGCA
GTGGATGGCGGCCTGAAGCCACACAGTGATATTGATTTGCTGGTTACGGTGACCGTAAGGCTTGATGAAA
CAACGCGGCGAGCTTTGATCAACGACCTTTTGGAAACTTCGGCTTCCCCTGGAGAGAGCGAGATTCTCCG
CGCTGTAGAAGTCACCATTGTTGTGCACGACGACATCATTCCGTGGCGTTATCCAGCTAAGCGCGAACTG
CAATTTGGAGAATGGCAGCGCAATGACATTCTTGCAGGTATCTTCGAGCCAGCCACGATCGACATTGATC
TGGCTATCTTGCTGACAAAAGCAAGAGAACATAGCGTTGCCTTGGTAGGTCCAGCGGCGGAGGAACTCTT
TGATCCGGTTCCTGAACAGGATCTATTTGAGGCGCTAAATGAAACCTTAACGCTATGGAACTCGCCGCCC
GACTGGGCTGGCGATGAGCGAAATGTAGTGCTTACGTTGTCCCGCATTTGGTACAGCGCAGTAACCGGCA
AAATCGCGCCGAAGGATGTCGCTGCCGACTGGGCAATGGAGCGCCTGCCGGCCCAGTATCAGCCCGTCAT
ACTTGAAGCTAGACAGGCTTATCTTGGACAAGAAGAAGATCGCTTGGCCTCGCGCGCAGATCAGTTGGAA
GAATTTGTCCACTACGTGAAAGGCGAGATCACCAAGGTAGTCGGCAAATAACCCTCGAGCCACCCATGAC
CAAAATCCCTTAACGTGAGTTACGCGTCGTTCCACTGAGCGTCAGACCCCGTAGAAAAGATCAAAGGATC
TTCTTGAGATCCTTTTTTTCTGCGCGTAATCTGCTGCTTGCAAACAAAAAAACCACCGCTACCAGCGGTG
GTTTGTTTGCCGGATCAAGAGCTACCAACTCTTTTTCCGAAGGTAACTGGCTTCAGCAGAGCGCAGATAC
CAAATACTGTTCTTCTAGTGTAGCCGTAGTTAGGCCACCACTTCAAGAACTCTGTAGCACCGCCTACATA
CCTCGCTCTGCTAATCCTGTTACCAGTGGCTGCTGCCAGTGGCGATAAGTCGTGTCTTACCGGGTTGGAC
TCAAGACGATAGTTACCGGATAAGGCGCAGCGGTCGGGCTGAACGGGGGGTTCGTGCACACAGCCCAGCT
TGGAGCGAACGACCTACACCGAACTGAGATACCTACAGCGTGAGCTATGAGAAAGCGCCACGCTTCCCGA
AGGGAGAAAGGCGGACAGGTATCCGGTAAGCGGCAGGGTCGGAACAGGAGAGCGCACGAGGGAGCTTCCA
GGGGGAAACGCCTGGTATCTTTATAGTCCTGTCGGGTTTCGCCACCTCTGACTTGAGCGTCGATTTTTGT
GATGCTCGTCAGGGGGGCGGAGCCTATGGAAAAACGCCAGCAACGCGGCCTTTTTACGGTTCCTGGCCTT
TTGCTGGCCTTTTGCTCACATGTTCTTTCCTGCGTTATCCCCTGATTCTGTGGATAACCGTATTACCGCC
TTTGAGTGAGCTGATACCGCTCGCCGCAGCCGAACGACCGAGCGCAGCGAGTCAGTGAGCGAGGAAGCGG
AAGAGCGCCCAATACGCAAACCGCCTCTCCCCGCGCGTTGGCCGATTCATTAATGCAGCTGGCACGACAG
GTTTCCCGACTGGAAAGCGGGCAGTGAGCGCAACGCAATTAATACGCGTACCGCTAGCCAGGAAGAGTTT
GTAGAAACGCAAAAAGGCCATCCGTCAGGATGGCCTTCTGCTTAGTTTGATGCCTGGCAGTTTATGGCGG
GCGTCCTGCCCGCCACCCTCCGGGCCGTTGCTTCACAACGTTCAAATCCGCTCCCGGCGGATTTGTCCTA
CTCAGGAGAGCGTTCACCGACAAACAACAGATAAAACGAAAGGCCCAGTCTTCCGACTGAGCCTTTCGTT
TTATTTGATGCCT
Features (pLannotate 1.2.2; 12 found; start..end, strand, type, name):
     38..74      -  CDS            lacZα (fragment): LacZα fragment of β-galactosidase; lacZ fragment
     91..186     +  protein_bind   attL3: mutant version of attL; recombination site for the Gateway® LR reaction LR Clonase™
    189..640     +  CDS            H-Ras (fragment): human small GTPase proto-oncoprotein
    706..801     -  protein_bind   attL3: mutant version of attL; recombination site for the Gateway® LR reaction LR Clonase™
    820..838     -  promoter       T7 promoter: promoter for bacteriophage T7 RNA polymerase
   1028..1051    +  promoter       Pc promoter (fragment): intI1 (promoter lies within the coding sequence); class 1 integron promoter
   1227..1283    +  CDS            GmR (fragment): gentamycin acetyltransferase; aacC1; confers resistance to gentamycin
   1290..2081    +  CDS            SmR: aminoglycoside adenylyltransferase (Murphy, 1985); aadA; confers resistance to spectinomycin and streptomycin
   2174..2762    +  rep_origin     ori: high-copy-number ColE1/pMB1/pBR322/pUC origin of replication
   2945..3037    +  CDS            lacI (fragment): lac repressor; lacI; The lac repressor binds to the lac operator to inhibit transcription in E. coli. This inhibition can be relieved by adding lactose or isopropyl-β-D-thiogalactopyranoside (IPTG).
   3092..3119    -  terminator     rrnB T2 terminator: transcription terminator T2 from the E. coli rrnB gene
   3251..3294    +  terminator     rrnB T1 terminator: Escherichia coli rrnB; transcription terminator T1 from the E. coli rrnB gene
