[The description below was written by a language model from this plasmid's Addgene catalogue record and pLannotate feature annotations shown in this document.]
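Description:
pDONR223_HRAS_p.G12C is a Gateway entry clone built on the Invitrogen pDONR223 backbone. It carries the human HRAS open reading frame with the G12C substitution, a change at the glycine-12 position that is a well-known site of activating RAS mutations. It is a small bacterial plasmid (the sequenced record is about 3.3 kb) that replicates in E. coli from a high-copy ColE1/pUC-type origin. Selection is with spectinomycin, through the aadA aminoglycoside adenylyltransferase gene. The annotation places a fragment of a class 1 integron Pc promoter and a short remnant of a gentamicin resistance gene upstream of aadA. rrnB T1 and T2 terminators, along with small lacZα and lacI fragments, are also annotated as backbone elements.

The HRAS coding sequence sits between two Gateway attL recombination sites. The annotation software labels both as attL3-type sites, and they lie in opposite orientations on either side of the insert. These sites allow LR Clonase-mediated transfer of the ORF into any compatible destination vector. The record lists no promoter for the insert, so the plasmid is a shuttle and archival clone rather than an expression construct. A T7 promoter is annotated just outside one attL site, on the reverse strand. The depositor describes the clone as "closed", meaning a stop codon immediately follows the ORF. The protein will therefore be made with its native C-terminus and cannot be fused to C-terminal tags supplied by a destination vector. The feature table marks the H-Ras match as a fragment covering only part of the region between the att sites.

The construct belongs to the Target Accelerator Plasmid Collection, a set of cancer-associated variant alleles assembled for systematic functional testing of candidate oncogenic mutations.
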