Addgene plasmid #81266: pDONR223_HRAS_p.G12C
Purpose: Gateway Donor vector containing HRAS , part of the Target Accelerator Plasmid Collection.
Depositing lab: Jesse Boehm & William Hahn & David Root. Depositing organization: Broad Institute. Publication: Systematic Functional Interrogation of Rare Cancer Variants Identifies Oncogenic Alleles. Kim E, Ilic N, Shrestha Y, Zou L, Kamburov A, Zhu C, Yang X, Lubonja R, Tran N, Nguyen C, Lawrence MS, Piccioni F, Bagul M, Doench JG, Chouinard CR, Wu X, Hogstrom L, Natoli T, Tamayo P, Horn H, Corsello SM, Lage K, Root DE, Subramanian A, Golub TR, Getz G, Boehm JS, Hahn WC. Cancer Discov. 2016 Jul;6(7):714-26. doi: 10.1158/2159-8290.CD-16-0160. Epub 2016 May 4. PubMed 27147599.
Backbone
  Vector backbone: pDONR223
  Backbone manufacturer: Invitrogen
  Backbone size w/o insert (bp): 2790
  Vector type: Gateway Entry vector
Growth in bacteria
  Bacterial resistance: Spectinomycin, 50 μg/mL
  Growth temperature: 37°C
  Growth strain: DH5alpha
  Copy number: High Copy
Gene/Insert
  Gene/Insert name: HRAS
  Species: H. sapiens (human)
  Mutation: G12C
  GenBank ID: NM_176795.4
  Entrez Gene: HRAS (a.k.a. C-BAS/HAS, C-H-RAS, C-HA-RAS1, CTLO, H-RASIDX, HAMSV, HRAS1, RASH1, p21ras)
  Promoter: None
  Cloning method: Gateway Cloning
  Sequencing primers: 5′ M13pUC-fwd; 3′ M13-Rev
Terms and licenses: Academic/Nonprofit Terms; Industry Terms: Not Available to Industry
Depositor comments: Closed state: stop codon immediately follows insert
How to cite: pDONR223_HRAS_p.G12C was a gift from Jesse Boehm & William Hahn & David Root (Addgene plasmid # 81266 ; http://n2t.net/addgene:81266 ; RRID:Addgene_81266)
