>Addgene plasmid #81266 | pDONR223_HRAS_p.G12C | depositor partial sequence | sequence record 154585 | Insert sequence
ATGACGGAATATAAGCTGGTGGTGGTGGGCGCCTGCGGTGTGGGCAAGAGTGCGCTGACCATCCAGCTGA
TCCAGAACCATTTTGTGGACGAATACGACCCCACTATAGAGGATTCCTACCGGAAGCAGGTGGTCATTGA
TGGGGAGACGTGCCTGTTGGACATCCTGGATACCGCCGGCCAGGAGGAGTACAGCGCCATGCGGGACCAG
TACATGCGCACCGGGGAGGGCTTCCTGTGTGTGTTTGCCATCAACAACACCAAGTCTTTTGAGGACATCC
ACCAGTACAGGGAGCAGATCAAACGGGTGAAGGACTCGGATGACGTGCCCATGGTGCTGGTGGGGAACAA
GTGTGACCTGGCTGCACGCACTGTGGAATCTCGGCAGGCTCAGGACCTCGCCCGAAGCTACGGCATCCCC
TACATCGAGACCTCGGCCAAGACCCGGCAGGGCAGCCGCTCTGGCTCTAGCTCCAGCTCCGGGACCCTCT
GGGACCCCCCGGGACCCATG
